>Addgene plasmid #107061 | pGC1::YC3.60 | addgene full sequence | sequence record 209403 | Addgene NGS Result
GAGTAAAGATTCAGTAACCCGATGCTCCTGCTCTTCCTCAAGACCTTCCTTGATTCGCCGCCGGTATGTT
CTCCGTCTGTGGTAGCGCCTTTGGAACACTCTACCAACGCCGCCATGAAAGGATCTCTCATGGCCGCAGG
GGACGTGTTCTTCTTACATCTGGTGTTAGGGCTATGGTTACTCCAGTGAGGAGGGAGAGGCAAGAGGTTG
CTTAATGATTCGTTTTTCCGGTGATACGAGAACTCTTTAGGTTTACCGGGAAGCTTTTCCCATGAAAATG
GGATGCCAAGTGGATGGAGAGGAGTTGCCGGAGAGTTGCCGGAGAATAGGAGGGAATTGGAGGAGGAGGA
AGAGAGTGATCGCCGGGTTGAAATGTTAACCGTCGAGGAGAATTTGACCGAGTTGGATCGTCTAGTAGGT
ACAATTCGGGTCCTTGGCGAAGTATCCATTCAAAATAGTGTTTAGTTTTGGACTTGAGAACTTGTTGTCT
CTTTGATCTCTTTTATATAAAACTTTGGACGTGTAGGACAAACTTGTCAACATAAGAAACAAAATGGTTG
CAACAGAGAGGATGAATTTATAAGTTTTCAACACCGCTTTTCTTATTAGACGGACAACAATCTATAGTGG
AGTAAATTTTTATTTTTGGTAAAATGGTTAGTGAATTCAAATATCTAAATTTTGTGACTCACTAACATTA
ACAAATATGCATAAGACATAAAAAAAAGAAAGAATAATTCTTATGAAACAAGAAAAAAAACCTATACAAT
CAATCTTTAGGAATTGACGATGTAGAATTGTAGATGATAAATTTTCTCAAATATAGATGGGCCTAATGAA
GGGTGCCGCTTATTGGATCTGACCCATTTTGAGGACATTAATATTTTCATTGGTTATAAGCCTTTTAATC
AAAATTGTCATTAAATTGATGTCTCCCTCTCGGGTCATTTTCCTTTCTCCCTCACAATTAATGTAGACTT
TAGCAATTTGCACGCTGTGCTTTGTCTTTATATTTAGTAACACAAACATTTTGACTTGTCTTGTAGAGTT
TTTCTCTTTTATTTTTCTATCCAATATGAAAACTAAAAGTGTTCTCGTATACATATATTAAAATTAAAGA
AACCTATGAAAACACCAATACAAATGCGATATTGTTTTCAGTTCGACGTTTCATGTTTGTTAGAAAATTT
CTAATGACGTTTGTATAAAATAGACAATTAAACGCCAAACACTACATCTGTGTTTTCGAACAATATTGCG
TCTGCGTTTCCTTCATCTATCTCTCTCAGTGTCACAATGTCTGAACTAAGAGACAGCTGTAAACTATCAT
TAAGACATAAACTACCAAAGTATCAAGCTAATGTAAAAATTACTCTCATTTCCACGTAACAAATTGAGTT
AGCTTAAGATATTAGTGAAACTAGGTTTGAATTTTCTTCTTCTTCTTCCATGCATCCTCCGAAAAAAGGG
AACCAATCAAAACTGTTTGCATATCAAACTCCAACACTTTACAGCAAATGCAATCTATAATCTGTGATTT
ATCCAATAAAAACCTGTGATTTATGTTTGGCTCCAGCGATGAAAGTCTATGCATGTGATCTCTATCCAAC
ATGAGTAATTGTTCAGAAAATAAAAAGTAGCTGAAATGTATCTATATAAAGAATCATCCACAAGTACTAT
TTTCACACACTACTTCAAAATCACTACTCAAGAAATCCATGGTGAGCAAGGGCGAGGAGCTGTTCACCGG
GGTGGTGCCCATCCTGGTCGAGCTGGACGGCGACGTAAACGGCCACAGGTTCAGCGTGTCCGGCGAGGGC
GAGGGCGATGCCACCTACGGCAAGCTGACCCTGAAGTTCATCTGCACCACCGGCAAGCTGCCCGTGCCCT
GGCCCACCCTCGTGACCACCCTGACCTGGGGCGTGCAGTGCTTCAGCCGCTACCCCGACCACATGAAGCA
GCACGACTTCTTCAAGTCCGCCATGCCCGAAGGCTACGTCCAGGAGCGTACCATCTTCTTCAAGGACGAC
GGCAACTACAAGACCCGCGCCGAGGTGAAGTTCGAGGGCGACACCCTGGTGAACCGCATCGAGCTGAAGG
GCATCGACTTCAAGGAGGACGGCAACATCCTGGGGCACAAGCTGGAGTACAACTACATCAGCCACAACGT
CTATATCACCGCCGACAAGCAGAAGAACGGCATCAAGGCCCACTTCAAGATCCGCCACAACATCGAGGAC
GGCAGCGTGCAGCTCGCCGACCACTACCAGCAGAACACCCCCATCGGCGACGGCCCCGTGCTGCTGCCCG
ACAACCACTACCTGAGCACCCAGTCCGCCCTGAGCAAAGACCCCAACGAGAAGCGCGATCACATGGTCCT
GCTGGAGTTCGTGACCGCCGCCCGCATGCATGACCAACTGACAGAAGAGCAGATTGCAGAGTTCAAAGAA
GCCTTCTCATTATTCGACAAGGATGGGGACGGCACCATCACCACAAAGGAACTTGGCACCGTTATGAGGT
CGCTTGGACAAAACCCAACGGAAGCAGAATTGCAGGATATGATCAATGAAGTCGATGCTGATGGCAATGG
AACGATTTACTTTCCTGAATTTCTTACTATGATGGCTAGAAAAATGAAGGACACAGACAGCGAAGAGGAA
ATCCGAGAAGCATTCCGTGTTTTTGACAAGGATGGGAACGGCTACATCAGCGCTGCTCAGTTACGTCACG
TCATGACAAACCTCGGGGAGAAGTTAACAGATGAAGAAGTTGATGAAATGATAAGGGAAGCAGATATCGA
TGGTGATGGCCAAGTAAACTATGAAGAGTTTGTACAAATGATGACAGCAAAGGGGGGGAAGAGGCGCTGG
AAGAAAAACTTCATTGCCGTCAGCGCTGCCAACCGGTTCAAGAAGATCTCCAGCTCCGGGGCACTGGAGC
TCATGGACGGCGGCGTGCAGCTCGCCGACCACTACCAGCAGAACACCCCCATCGGCGACGGCCCCGTGCT
GCTGCCCGACAACCACTACCTGAGCTACCAGTCCGCCCTGAGCAAAGACCCCAACGAGAAGCGCGATCAC
ATGGTCCTGCTGGAGTTCGTGACCGCCGCCGGGATCACTCTCGGCATGGACGAGCTGTACAAGGGTGGCA
GCGGTGGCATGGTGAGCAAGGGCGAGGAGCTGTTCACCGGGGTGGTGCCCATCCTGGTCGAGCTGGACGG
CGACGTAAACGGCCACAAGTTCAGCGTGTCCGGCGAGGGCGAGGGCGATGCCACCTACGGCAAGCTGACC
CTGAAGCTGATCTGCACCACCGGCAAGCTGCCCGTGCCCTGGCCCACCCTCGTGACCACCCTGGGCTACG
GCCTGCAGTGCTTCGCCCGCTACCCCGACCACATGAAGCAGCACGACTTCTTCAAGTCCGCCATGCCCGA
AGGCTACGTCCAGGAGCGCACCATCTTCTTCAAGGACGACGGCAACTACAAGACCCGCGCCGAGGTGAAG
TTCGAGGGCGACACCCTGGTGAACCGCATCGAGCTGAAGGGCATCGACTTCAAGGAGGACGGCAACATCC
TGGGGCACAAGCTGGAGTACAACTACAACAGCCACAACGTCTATATCACCGCCGACAAGCAGAAGAACGG
CATCAAGGCCAACTTCAAGATCCGCCACAACATCGAGTAAGAATTCGATCGAATTTCCCCGATCGTTCAA
ACATTTGGCAATAAAGTTTCTTAAGATTGAATCCTGTTGCCGGTCTTGCGATGATTATCATATAATTTCT
GTTGAATTACGTTAAGCATGTAATAATTAACATGTAATGCATGACGTTATTTATGAGATGGGTTTTTATG
ATTAGAGTCCCGCAATTATACATTTAATACGCGATAGAAAACAAAATATAGCGCGCAAACTAGGATAAAT
TATCGCGCGCGGTGTCATCTATGTTACTAGATCGGGAATTCACTGGCCGTCGTTTTACAACGTCGTGACG
CGGCCGCCACCGCGGTGGAGCTCCAGCTTTTGTTCCCTTTAGTGAGGGTTAATTGCGCGCTTGGCGTAAT
CATGGTCATAGCTGTTTCCTGTGTGAAATTGTTATCCGCTCACAATTCCACACAACATACGAGCCGGAAG
CATAAAGTGTAAAGCCTGGGGTGCCTAATGAGTGAGCTAACTCACATTAATTGCGTTGCGCTCACTGCCC
GCTTTCCAGTCGGGAAACCTGTCGTGCCAGCTGCATTAATGAATCGGCCAACGCGCGGGGAGAGGCGGTT
TGCGTATTGGGCGCTCTTCCGCTTCCTCGCTCACTGACTCGCTGCGCTCGGTCGTTCGGCTGCGGCGAGC
GGTATCAGCTCACTCAAAGGCGGTAATACGGTTATCCACAGAATCAGGGGATAACGCAGGAAAGAACATG
AAGGCCTTGACAGGATATATTGGCGGGTAAACTAAGTCGCTGTATGTGTTTGTTTGAGATCTCATGTGAG
CAAAAGGCCAGCAAAAGGCCAGGAACCGTAAAAAGGCCGCGTTGCTGGCGTTTTTCCATAGGCTCCGCCC
CCCTGACGAGCATCACAAAAATCGACGCTCAAGTCAGAGGTGGCGAAACCCGACAGGACTATAAAGATAC
CAGGCGTTTCCCCCTGGAAGCTCCCTCGTGCGCTCTCCTGTTCCGACCCTGCCGCTTACCGGATACCTGT
CCGCCTTTCTCCCTTCGGGAAGCGTGGCGCTTTCTCATAGCTCACGCTGTAGGTATCTCAGTTCGGTGTA
GGTCGTTCGCTCCAAGCTGGGCTGTGTGCACGAACCCCCCGTTCAGCCCGACCGCTGCGCCTTATCCGGT
AACTATCGTCTTGAGTCCAACCCGGTAAGACACGACTTATCGCCACTGGCAGCAGCCACTGGTAACAGGA
TTAGCAGAGCGAGGTATGTAGGCGGTGCTACAGAGTTCTTGAAGTGGTGGCCTAACTACGGCTACACTAG
AAGAACAGTATTTGGTATCTGCGCTCTGCTGAAGCCAGTTACCTTCGGAAGAAGAGTTGGTAGCTCTTGA
TCCGGCAAACAAACCACCGCTGGTAGCGGTGGTTTTTTTGTTTGCAAGCAGCAGATTACGCGCAGAAAAA
AAGGATCTCAAGAAGATCCTTTGATCTTTTCTACGGGGTCTGACGCTCAGTGGAACGAAAACTCACGTTA
AGGGATTTTGGTCATGAGATTATCAAAAAGGATCTTCACCTAGATCCTTTTAAATTAAAAATGAAGTTTT
AAATCAATCTAAAGTATATATGTGTAACATTGGTCTAGTGATTAGAAAAACTCATCGAGCATCAAATGAA
ACTGCAATTTATTCATATCAGGATTATCAATACCATATTTTTGAAAAAGCCGTTTCTGTAATGAAGGAGA
AAACTCACCGAGGCAGTTCCATAGGATGGCAAGATCCTGGTATCGGTCTGCGATTCCGACTCGTCCAACA
TCAATACAACCTATTAATTTCCCCTCGTCAAAAATAAGGTTATCAAGTGAGAAATCACCATGAGTGACGA
CTGAATCCGGTGAGAATGGCAAAAGTTTATGCATTTCTTTCCAGACTTGTTCAACAGGCCAGCCATTACG
CTCGTCATCAAAATCACTCGCATCAACCAAACCGTTATTCATTCGTGATTGCGCCTGAGCGAGACGAAAT
ACGCGATCGCTGTTAAAAGGACAATTACAAACAGGAATCGAATGCAACCGGCGCAGGAACACTGCCAGCG
CATCAACAATATTTTCACCTGAATCAGGATATTCTTCTAATACCTGGAATGCTGTTTTCCCTGGGATCGC
AGTGGTGAGTAACCATGCATCATCAGGAGTACGGATAAAATGCTTGATGGTCGGAAGAGGCATAAATTCC
GTCAGCCAGTTTAGTCTGACCATCTCATCTGTAACATCATTGGCAACGCTACCTTTGCCATGTTTCAGAA
ACAACTCTGGCGCATCGGGCTTCCCATACAATCGGTAGATTGTCGCACCTGATTGCCCGACATTATCGCG
AGCCCATTTATACCCATATAAATCAGCATCCATGTTGGAATTTAATCGCGGCCTTGAGCAAGACGTTTCC
CGTTGAATATGGCTCATAACACCCCTTGTATTACTGTTTATGTAAGCAGACAGTTTTATTGTTCATGATG
ATATATTTTTATCTTGTGCAATGTAACATCAGAGATTTTGAGACACAACGTGGCTTTGTTGAATAAATCG
AACTTTTGCTGAGTTGAAGGATCAGATCACGCATCTTCCCGACAACGCAGACCGTTCCGTGGCAAAGCAA
AAGTTCAAAATCACCAACTGGTCCACCTACAACAAAGCTCTCATCAACCGTGGCTCCCTCACTTTCTGGC
TGGATGATGGGGCGATTCAGGCGATCCCCATCCAACAGCCCGCCGTCGAGCGGGCTTTTTTATCCCCGGA
AGCCTGTGGATAGAGGGTAGTTATCCACGTGAAACCGCTAATGCCCCGCAAAGCCTTGATTCACGGGGCT
TTCCGGCCCGCTCCAAAAACTATCCACGTGAAATCGCTAATCAGGGTACGTGAAATCGCTAATCGGAGTA
CGTGAAATCGCTAATAAGGTCACGTGAAATCGCTAATCAAAAAGGCACGTGAGAACGCTAATAGCCCTTT
CAGATCAACAGCTTGCAAACACCCCTCGCTCCGGCAAGTAGTTACAGCAAGTAGTATGTTCAATTAGCTT
TTCAATTATGAATATATATATCAATTATTGGTCGCCCTTGGCTTGTGGACAATGCGCTACGCGCACCGGC
TCCGCCCGTGGACAACCGCAAGCGGTTGCCCACCGTCGAGCGCCTTTGCCCACAACCCGGCGGCCGGCCG
CAACAGATCGTTTTATAAATTTTTTTTTTTGAAAAAGAAAAAGCCCGAAAGGCGGCAACCTCTCGGGCTT
CTGGATTTCCGATCCCCGGAATTAGATCTTGGCAGGATATATTGTGGTGTAACGTTATCGATCTGGATTT
TAGTACTGGATTTTGGTTTTAGGAATTAGAAATTTTATTGATAGAAGTATTTTACAAATACAAATACATA
CTAAGGGTTTCTTATATGCTCAACACATGAGCGAAACCCTATAAGAACCCTAATTTCCCTTATCGGGAAA
CTACTCACACATTATTTATGGAGAAAATAGAGAGAGATAGATTTGTAGAGAGAGACTGGTGATTTCAGCG
TACCGAATTAATTCCTGAATCACTGCGACCGGCCCTCCCGCGACCCAGCCGAGCGAGCTTAGCGAACTGT
GGACGAGAACTGTGCCACCAAGCGTAAGGCCGTTCTCTCGCATTTGCCTTGCTAGGCTCGCGCGAGTTGC
TGGCTGAGGCGTTCTCGAAATCAGCTCTTGTTCGGTCGGCATCTACTCTATTCCTTTGCCCTCGGACGAG
TGCTGGGGCGTCGGTTTCCACTATCGGCGAGTACTTCTACACAGCCATCGGTCCAGACGGCCGCGCTTCT
GCGGGCGATTTGTGTACGCCCGACAGTCCCGGCTCCGGATCGGACGATTGCGTCGCATCGACCCTGCGCC
CAAGCTGCATCATCGAAATTGCCGTCAACCAAGCTCTGATAGAGTTGGTCAAGACCAATGCGGAGCATAT
ACGCCCGGAGCCTTGGCGATCCTGCAAGCTCCGGATGCCTCCGCTCGAAGTAGCGCGTCTGCTGCTCCAT
ACAAGCCAACCACGGCCTCCAGAAGAAGATGTTGGCGACCTCGTATTGGGAATCCCCGAACATCGCCTCG
CTCCAGTCAATGACCGCTGTTATGCGGCCATTGTCCGTCAGGACATTGTTGGAGCCGAAATCCGCGTGCA
CGAGGTGCCGGACTTCGGGGCAGTCCTCGGCCCAAAGCATCAGCTCATCGAGAGCCTGCGCGACGGACGC
ACTGACGGTGTCGTCCATCACAGTTTGCCAGTGATACACATGGGGATCAGCAATCGCGCATATGAAATCA
CGCCATGTAGTGTATTGACCGATTCCTTGCGGTCCGAATGGGCCGAACCCGCTCGTCTGGCTAAGATCGG
CCGCAGCGATAGCATCCATAGCCTCCGCGACCGGCTGAAGAACAGCGGGCAGTTCGGTTTCAGGCAGGTC
TTGCAACGTGACACCCTGTGCACGGCGGGAGATGCAATAGGTCAGGCTCTCGCTGAACTCCCCAATGTCA
AGCACTTCCGGAATCGGGAGCGCGGCCGATGCAAAGTGCCGATAAACATAACGATCTTTGTAGAAACCAT
CGGCGCAGCTATTTACCCGCAGGACATATCCACGCCCTCCTACATCGAAGCTGAAAGCACGAGATTCTTC
GCCCTCCGAGAGCTGCATCAGGTCGGAGACGCTGTCGAACTTTTCGATCAGAAACTTCTCGACAGACGTC
GCGGTGAGTTCAGGCTTTTTCATAGGGGGGATCAGCTTGGGCTGTCCTCTCCAAATGAAATGAACTTCCT
TATATAGAGGAAGGGTCTTGCGAAGGATAGTGGGATTGTGCGTCATCCCTTACGTCAGTGGAGATGTCAC
ATCAATCCACTTGCTTTGAAGACGTGGTTGGAACGTCTTCTTTTTCCACGATGCTCCTCGTGGGTGGGGG
TCCATCTTTGGGACCACTGTCGGCAGAGGCATCTTGAATGATAGCCTTTCCTTTATCGCAATGATGGCAT
TTGTAGGAGCCACCTTCCTTTTCTACTGTCCTTTCGATGAAGTGACAGATAGCTGGGCAATGGAATCCGA
GGAGGTTTCCCGAAATTACCCTTTGTTGAAAAGTCTCAATAGCCCTTTGGTCTTCTGAGACTGTATCTTT
GACATTTTTGGAGTAGGGGTACGATAACATTAACGCTTACAATTTCCATTCGCCATTCAGGCTGCGCAAC
TGTTGGGAAGGGCGATCGGTGCGGGCCTCTTCGCTATTACGCCAGCTGGCGAAAGGGGGATGTGCTGCAA
GGCGATTAAGTTGGGTAACGCCAGGGTTTTCCCAGTCACGACGTTGTAAAACGACGGCCAGTGAGCGCGC
GTAATACGACTCACTATAGGGCGAATTGGGTACCGGGCCCCCCCTCGAGGTCGAC
Features (pLannotate 1.2.2; 27 found; start..end, strand, type, name):
   1725..2402    +  CDS            Enhanced Cyan-Emitting GFP: Enhanced Cyan-Emitting GFP is a basic (constitutively fluorescent) cyan fluorescent protein published in 2002, derived from Aequorea victoria.
   2406..2762    +  CDS            CALMA_ARBPU (fragment): Experimental evidence at protein level: Swiss-Prot protein existence level 1. Calmodulin mediates the control of a large number of enzymes, ion channels and other proteins by Ca(2+). Among the enzymes to be stimulated by the calmodulin-Ca(2+) complex are a number of protein kinases and phosphatases. From Arbacia punctulata (Punctuate sea urchin).
   2859..2936    +  CDS            MYLK2 (fragment): MYLK2_HUMAN - Experimental evidence at protein level: Swiss-Prot protein existence level 1. Implicated in the level of global muscle contraction and cardiac function. Phosphorylates a specific serine in the N-terminus of a myosin light chain. From Homo sapiens (Human).
   2943..3677    +  CDS            cp173Venus: circularly permuted form of the Venus yellow fluorescent protein (Nagai et al., 2004) efficient FRET acceptor for CFP
   3701..3953    +  terminator     NOS terminator: nopaline synthase terminator and poly(A) signal
   3958..3989    +  CDS            lacZα (fragment): LacZα fragment of β-galactosidase; lacZ fragment
   3990..4013    -  misc_feature   MCS (fragment): pBluescript multiple cloning site
   4026..4044    -  promoter       T3 promoter: promoter for bacteriophage T3 RNA polymerase
   4089..4105    -  protein_bind   lac operator: The lac repressor binds to the lac operator to inhibit transcription in E. coli. This inhibition can be relieved by adding lactose or isopropyl-β-D-thiogalactopyranoside (IPTG). lac repressor encoded by lacI
   4113..4143    -  promoter       lac promoter: promoter for the E. coli lac operon
   4158..4179    -  protein_bind   CAP binding site: CAP binding activates transcription in the presence of cAMP. E. coli catabolite activator protein
   4192..4284    -  CDS            lacI (fragment): lac repressor; lacI; The lac repressor binds to the lac operator to inhibit transcription in E. coli. This inhibition can be relieved by adding lactose or isopropyl-β-D-thiogalactopyranoside (IPTG).
   4286..4410    -  rep_origin     RSF ori (fragment): Plasmids containing the RSF 1030 origin of replication can be propagated in E. coli cells that contain additional plasmids with compatible origins.
   4418..4442    +  misc_feature   RB T-DNA repeat: right border repeat from nopaline C58 T-DNA
   4533..5121    -  rep_origin     ori: high-copy-number ColE1/pMB1/pBR322/pUC origin of replication
   5292..6107    -  CDS            KanR: aminoglycoside phosphotransferase; aph(3')-Ia; confers resistance to kanamycin in bacteria or G418 (Geneticin®) in eukaryotes
   6292..6393    +  CDS            TRA2_ECOLX (fragment): Protein predicted: Swiss-Prot protein existence level 4. Required for transposition of transposon Tn903. From Escherichia coli.
   6398..6833    +  rep_origin     pSa ori: origin of replication from bacterial plasmid pSa
   6960..6982    +  misc_feature   LB T-DNA repeat: left border repeat from nopaline C58 T-DNA (truncated)
   6990..7166    -  polyA_signal   CaMV poly(A) signal: cauliflower mosaic virus polyadenylation signal
   7216..7380    -  CDS            yokD (fragment): YOKD_BACSU - Experimental evidence at protein level: Swiss-Prot protein existence level 1. May contribute to antibiotic resistance. From Bacillus subtilis (strain 168).
   7401..8423    -  CDS            hph: KHYB_ECOLX - Experimental evidence at protein level: Swiss-Prot protein existence level 1. The aminoglycoside phosphotransferases achieve inactivation of their antibiotic substrates by phosphorylation. Only phosphorylates hygromycin and closely related compounds such as demethyl analogs and destomycin. From Escherichia coli.
   8443..8788    -  promoter       CaMV 35S promoter: strong constitutive promoter from cauliflower mosaic virus
   8445..8491    -  promoter       minimal CaMV 35S promoter: minimal 35S promoter from cauliflower mosaic virus
   8869..9024    -  CDS            lacZα (fragment): LacZα fragment of β-galactosidase; lacZ fragment
   9032..9050    +  promoter       T7 promoter: promoter for bacteriophage T7 RNA polymerase
   9059..1       -  misc_feature   MCS (fragment) (across the origin): pBluescript multiple cloning site
