[The description below was written by a language model from this plasmid's Addgene catalogue record and pLannotate feature annotations shown in this document.]
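Description:
pGC1::YC3.60 is a plant expression binary vector of about 9.1 kb, built on the pGreenII 0179 backbone, for Agrobacterium-mediated T-DNA transfer of a genetically encoded calcium sensor into plants. It is propagated in E. coli through a high-copy ColE1/pUC-type origin and selected with kanamycin (KanR, aph(3')-Ia). The pSa origin supports replication in Agrobacterium; in the pGreen system this generally depends on replication functions supplied in trans by a helper plasmid. Nopaline-type left and right border repeats delimit the T-DNA. This region carries a hygromycin phosphotransferase (hph) gene driven by the CaMV 35S promoter and ended by the CaMV poly(A) signal, which allows hygromycin selection of transformed plants. Remnants of the pBluescript-derived cloning region (lacZα fragments, MCS, T7 and T3 promoters, lac promoter/operator) flank the payload.

The insert is yellow cameleon 3.60, a synthetic single-chain FRET indicator of roughly 2 kb. The feature table shows its expected architecture: an enhanced cyan fluorescent protein donor, a calmodulin domain, a short calmodulin-binding peptide from myosin light chain kinase, and circularly permuted cp173Venus as the acceptor, followed by the NOS terminator. Calcium binding causes calmodulin to wrap around the peptide, which changes energy transfer between the two fluorophores and gives a ratiometric readout. According to the catalogue record, expression is driven by the GC1 promoter (At1g22690), a strong Arabidopsis guard cell promoter. The automated annotation does not label it, but the unannotated stretch upstream of the cyan fluorescent protein coding sequence is where it would be expected to lie. The construct is used to image calcium dynamics specifically in stomatal guard cells.
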