Addgene plasmid #107061: pGC1::YC3.60
Purpose: Expressing Ca sensor yellow cameloen 3.6 under guard cell specific promoter
Depositing lab: Julian Schroeder. Depositing organization: University of California, San Diego (UCSD). Publication: Isolation of a strong Arabidopsis guard cell promoter and its potential as a research tool. Yang Y, Costa A, Leonhardt N, Siegel RS, Schroeder JI. Plant Methods. 2008 Feb 19;4:6. doi: 10.1186/1746-4811-4-6. PubMed 18284694.
Backbone
  Vector backbone: pGreenII 0179
  Total vector size (bp): 9069
  Vector type: Plant Expression
  Selectable markers: Hygromycin
Growth in bacteria
  Bacterial resistance: Kanamycin, 50 μg/mL
  Growth temperature: 37°C
  Growth strain: DH5alpha
  Copy number: Unknown
Gene/Insert
  Gene/Insert name: YC3.6 (alt name: yellow cameleon 3.6)
  Species: Synthetic
  Insert size (bp): 1962
  Promoter: GC1 (At1g22690)
  Cloning method: Unknown
  Sequencing primers: 5′ gtaaaacgacggccagt; 3′ gtcatagctgtttcctg
Terms and licenses: Academic/Nonprofit Terms; Industry Terms: Not Available to Industry
How to cite: pGC1::YC3.60 was a gift from Julian Schroeder (Addgene plasmid # 107061 ; http://n2t.net/addgene:107061 ; RRID:Addgene_107061)
